Addgene plasmid #242453: MBP-GFP-RGG
Purpose: Expresses the MBP-GFP-RGG fusion protein.
Depositing lab: Benjamin Schuster. Depositing organization: Rutgers, The State University of New Jersey. Publication: Amphiphilic proteins coassemble into multiphasic condensates and act as biomolecular surfactants. Kelley FM, Favetta B, Regy RM, Mittal J, Schuster BS. Proc Natl Acad Sci U S A. 2021 Dec 21;118(51):e2109967118. doi: 10.1073/pnas.2109967118. PubMed 34916288.
Backbone
  Vector backbone: pET
  Backbone size w/o insert (bp): 5210
  Total vector size (bp): 7673
  Vector type: Bacterial Expression
Growth in bacteria
  Bacterial resistance: Kanamycin, 50 μg/mL
  Growth temperature: 37°C
  Growth strain: DH5alpha
  Copy number: High Copy
Gene/Insert
  Gene/Insert name: MBP-GFP-RGG
  Species: C. elegans (nematode)
  Insert size (bp): 2463
  GenBank ID: NC_003281.10
  Promoter: T7
  Tag / fusion protein: MBP (N terminal on insert); His (C terminal on insert)
  Cloning method: Gibson Cloning
  Sequencing primers: 5′ T7; 3′ T7
Terms and licenses: Academic/Nonprofit Terms; Industry Terms: Not Available to Industry
Depositor comments: The depositor confirms that discrepancies between the depositor's sequence and Addgene's sequences have no functional consequences.
How to cite: MBP-GFP-RGG was a gift from Benjamin Schuster (Addgene plasmid # 242453 ; http://n2t.net/addgene:242453 ; RRID:Addgene_242453)
