[The description below was written by a language model from this plasmid's Addgene catalogue record and pLannotate feature annotations shown in this document.]
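Description:
MBP-GFP-RGG is a pET-based bacterial expression plasmid that produces a three-part fusion protein in E. coli. It is maintained through a high-copy ColE1/pUC-type origin and selected with kanamycin via an aminoglycoside phosphotransferase gene. An f1 phage origin is also present, and short tetracycline-resistance fragments flanking the lacI region appear to be non-functional backbone remnants. Expression is driven by a T7 promoter followed by a lac operator and the strong T7 gene 10 ribosome binding site, and it ends at a T7 terminator. The plasmid carries lacI, so transcription stays repressed until IPTG is added in a host that supplies T7 RNA polymerase.

The open reading frame begins with a signal-sequence-free maltose binding protein, which remains cytosolic and serves as an N-terminal solubility and affinity tag. A partial match to a TVMV protease recognition site lies between MBP and the next module. The match is annotated only as a fragment, so the record does not establish that it can be cleaved. Monomeric EGFP follows, then a fragment of the C. elegans RNA helicase LAF-1 that corresponds to the "RGG" part of the construct name, and finally a C-terminal polyhistidine tag for purification. A short annotated match to a T7 gene 10B-derived sequence lies just after the His tag.

According to the associated publication title, the work concerned amphiphilic proteins that co-assemble into multiphasic condensates and act as biomolecular surfactants, which suggests the purified fluorescent fusion is used in condensate studies. The catalogue lists a total size of 7,673 bp, whereas the annotated sequencing result is 6,638 nt. The depositor states that differences between their sequence and the repository's have no functional consequences.
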