Features (pLannotate 1.2.2; 19 found; start..end, strand, type, name):
     12..440     +  rep_origin     f1 ori (sequence partly withheld): f1 bacteriophage origin of replication; arrow indicates direction of (+) strand synthesis
    516..573     +  promoter       AmpR promoter (fragment): bla
    582..1397    -  CDS            KanR: aminoglycoside phosphotransferase; aph(3')-Ia; confers resistance to kanamycin in bacteria or G418 (Geneticin®) in eukaryotes
   1550..2138    +  rep_origin     ori: high-copy-number ColE1/pMB1/pBR322/pUC origin of replication
   2332..2431    -  CDS            TcR (fragment): tetracycline efflux protein; tet; confers resistance to tetracycline
   2446..2467    -  protein_bind   CAP binding site: CAP binding activates transcription in the presence of cAMP. E. coli catabolite activator protein
   2480..3562    -  CDS            lacI: lac repressor; lacI; The lac repressor binds to the lac operator to inhibit transcription in E. coli. This inhibition can be relieved by adding lactose or isopropyl-β-D-thiogalactopyranoside (IPTG).
   3563..3640    -  promoter       lacI promoter: lacI
   3648..3927    -  CDS            TcR (fragment): tetracycline efflux protein; tet; confers resistance to tetracycline
   3949..3967    +  promoter       T7 promoter: promoter for bacteriophage T7 RNA polymerase
   3968..3992    +  protein_bind   lac operator: The lac repressor binds to the lac operator to inhibit transcription in E. coli. This inhibition can be relieved by adding lactose or isopropyl-β-D-thiogalactopyranoside (IPTG). lac repressor encoded by lacI
   4007..4029    +  RBS            RBS: efficient ribosome binding site from bacteriophage T7 gene 10 (Olins and Rangwala, 1989)
   4037..5137    +  CDS            MBP: maltose binding protein from E. coli; malE (mutated); This version of the gene does not encode a signal sequence, so MBP will remain in the cytosol.
   5189..5206    +  CDS            TVMV site (fragment): tobacco vein mottling virus (TVMV) NIa protease recognition and cleavage site
   5207..5923    +  CDS            mEGFP: mEGFP is a basic (constitutively fluorescent) green fluorescent protein published in 2002, derived from Aequorea victoria. It has moderate acid sensitivity.
   5972..6475    +  CDS            laf-1 (fragment): DDX3_CAEEL - Experimental evidence at protein level: Swiss-Prot protein existence level 1. Multifunctional ATP-dependent RNA helicase (PubMed:27546789). Plays a role in RNA remodeling, but is not required for RNA unwinding (PubMed:27546789). Binds to RNA in a concentration-dependent manner to stimulate annealing between two complementary strands of RNA (PubMed:26015579, PubMed:27546789). This process is also dependent upon ATP; ATP reduces binding to RNA and subsequently diminishes RNA annealing (PubMed:27546789). Involved in many cellular processes, which do not necessarily require its ATPase
   6482..6499    +  CDS            9xHis (fragment): 9xHis affinity tag
   6509..6558    +  CDS            SET1 (fragment): solubility-enhancement tag derived from T7 phage gene 10B
   6566..6613    +  terminator     T7 terminator: transcription terminator for bacteriophage T7 RNA polymerase
>Addgene plasmid #242453 | MBP-GFP-RGG | addgene full sequence | sequence record 485123 | Addgene NGS Result
TGGCGAATGGG
[124 nt withheld, positions 12-135]
C
[91 nt withheld, positions 137-227]
A
[49 nt withheld, positions 229-277]
CCTTTGACGTTGGAGTCCACGTTCTTT
[37 nt withheld, positions 305-341]
ACCCTATCTCGGTCTATTCTTTTGATTTATAAGGGATTTTGCCGATTTCGGCCTATTGGTTAAAAAATGA
GCTGATTTAACAAAAATTTAACGCGAATTTTAACAAAATATTAACGCTTACAATTTAGGTGGCACTTTTC
GGGGTACCCAGGTGGCACTTTTCGGGGAAATGTGCGCGGAACCCCTATTTGTTTATTTTTCTAAATACAT
TCAAATATGTATCCGCTCATGAATTAATTCTTAGAAAAACTCATCGAGCATCAAATGAAACTGCAATTTA
TTCATATCAGGATTATCAATACCATATTTTTGAAAAAGCCGTTTCTGTAATGAAGGAGAAAACTCACCGA
GGCAGTTCCATAGGATGGCAAGATCCTGGTATCGGTCTGCGATTCCGACTCGTCCAACATCAATACAACC
TATTAATTTCCCCTCGTCAAAAATAAGGTTATCAAGTGAGAAATCACCATGAGTGACGACTGAATCCGGT
GAGAATGGCAAAAGTTTATGCATTTCTTTCCAGACTTGTTCAACAGGCCAGCCATTACGCTCGTCATCAA
AATCACTCGCATCAACCAAACCGTTATTCATTCGTGATTGCGCCTGAGCGAGACGAAATACGCGATCGCT
GTTAAAAGGACAATTACAAACAGGAATCGAATGCAACCGGCGCAGGAACACTGCCAGCGCATCAACAATA
TTTTCACCTGAATCAGGATATTCTTCTAATACCTGGAATGCTGTTTTCCCGGGGATCGCAGTGGTGAGTA
ACCATGCATCATCAGGAGTACGGATAAAATGCTTGATGGTCGGAAGAGGCATAAATTCCGTCAGCCAGTT
TAGTCTGACCATCTCATCTGTAACATCATTGGCAACGCTACCTTTGCCATGTTTCAGAAACAACTCTGGC
GCATCGGGCTTCCCATACAATCGATAGATTGTCGCACCTGATTGCCCGACATTATCGCGAGCCCATTTAT
ACCCATATAAATCAGCATCCATGTTGGAATTTAATCGCGGCCTAGAGCAAGACGTTTCCCGTTGAATATG
GCTCATAACACCCCTTGTATTACTGTTTATGTAAGCAGACAGTTTTATTGTTCATGACCAAAATCCCTTA
ACGTGACCTAGGTCATGACCAAAATCCCTTAACGTGAGTTTTCGTTCCACTGAGCGTCAGACCCCGTAGA
AAAGATCAAAGGATCTTCTTGAGATCCTTTTTTTCTGCGCGTAATCTGCTGCTTGCAAACAAAAAAACCA
CCGCTACCAGCGGTGGTTTGTTTGCCGGATCAAGAGCTACCAACTCTTTTTCCGAAGGTAACTGGCTTCA
GCAGAGCGCAGATACCAAATACTGTTCTTCTAGTGTAGCCGTAGTTAGGCCACCACTTCAAGAACTCTGT
AGCACCGCCTACATACCTCGCTCTGCTAATCCTGTTACCAGTGGCTGCTGCCAGTGGCGATAAGTCGTGT
CTTACCGGGTTGGACTCAAGACGATAGTTACCGGATAAGGCGCAGCGGTCGGGCTGAACGGGGGGTTCGT
GCACACAGCCCAGCTTGGAGCGAACGACCTACACCGAACTGAGATACCTACAGCGTGAGCTATGAGAAAG
CGCCACGCTTCCCGAAGGGAGAAAGGCGGACAGGTATCCGGTAAGCGGCAGGGTCGGAACAGGAGAGCGC
ACGAGGGAGCTTCCAGGGGGAAACGCCTGGTATCTTTATAGTCCTGTCGGGTTTCGCCACCTCTGACTTG
AGCGTCGATTTTTGTGATGCTCGTCAGGGGGGCGGAGCCTATGGAAAAACGCCAGCAACGCGGCCTTTTT
ACGGTTCCTGGCCTTTTGCTGGCCTTTTGCTCACATGTTCTTTCCTGCGTTATCCCCTGATTCTGTGGAT
AACCGTATTACCGCCTTTGAGTGAGCTGATACCGCTCGCCGCAGCCGAACGACCGAGCGCAGCGAGTCAG
TGAGCGAGGAAGCGGAAGAGCGCCATAATCCATGATAAAGAAGACAGTCATAAGTGCGGCGACGATAGTC
ATGCCCCGCGCCCACCGGAAGGAGCTGACTGGGTTGAAGGCTCTCAAGGGCATCGGTCGAGATCCCGGTG
CCTAATGAGTGAGCTAACTTACATTAATTGCGTTGCGCTCACTGCCCGCTTTCCAGTCGGGAAACCTGTC
GTGCCAGCTGCATTAATGAATCGGCCAACGCGCGGGGAGAGGCGGTTTGCGTATTGGGCGCCAGGGTGGT
TTTTCTTTTCACCAGTGAGACGGGCAACAGCTGATTGCCCTTCACCGCCTGGCCCTGAGAGAGTTGCAGC
AAGCGGTCCACGCTGGTTTGCCCCAGCAGGCGAAAATCCTGTTTGATGGTGGTTAACGGCGGGATATAAC
ATGAGCTGTCTTCGGTATCGTCGTATCCCACTACCGAGATATCCGCACCAACGCGCAGCCCGGACTCGGT
AATGGCGCGCATTGCGCCCAGCGCCATCTGATCGTTGGCAACCAGCATCGCAGTGGGAACGATGCCCTCA
TTCAGCATTTGCATGGTTTGTTGAAAACCGGACATGGCACTCCAGTCGCCTTCCCGTTCCGCTATCGGCT
GAATTTGATTGCGAGTGAGATATTTATGCCAGCCAGCCAGACGCAGACGCGCCGAGACAGAACTTAATGG
GCCCGCTAACAGCGCGATTTGCTGGTGACCCAATGCGACCAGATGCTCCACGCCCAGTCGCGTACCGTCT
TCATGGGAGAAAATAATACTGTTGATGGGTGTCTGGTCAGAGACATCAAGAAATAACGCCGGAACATTAG
TGCAGGCAGCTTCCACAGCAATGGCATCCTGGTCATCCAGCGGATAGTTAATGATCAGCCCACTGACGCG
TTGCGCGAGAAGATTGTGCACCGCCGCTTTACAGGCTTCGACGCCGCTTCGTTCTACCATCGACACCACC
ACGCTGGCACCCAGTTGATCGGCGCGAGATTTAATCGCCGCGACAATTTGCGACGGCGCGTGCAGGGCCA
GACTGGAGGTGGCAACGCCAATCAGCAACGACTGTTTGCCCGCCAGTTGTTGTGCCACGCGGTTGGGAAT
GTAATTCAGCTCCGCCATCGCCGCTTCCACTTTTTCCCGCGTTTTCGCAGAAACGTGGCTGGCCTGGTTC
ACCACGCGGGAAACGGTCTGATAAGAGACACCGGCATACTCTGCGACATCGTATAACGTTACTGGTTTCA
CATTCACCACCCTGAATTGACTCTCTTCCGGGCGCTATCATGCCATACCGCGAAAGGTTTTGCGCCATTC
GATGGTGTCCGGGATCTCGACGCTCTCCCTTATGCGACTCCTGCATTAGGAAGCAGCCCAGTAGTAGGTT
GAGGCCGTTGAGCACCGCCGCCGCAAGGAATGGTGCATGCAAGGAGATGGCGCCCAACAGTCCCCCGGCC
ACGGGGCCTGCCACCATACCCACGCCGAAACAAGCGCTCATGAGCCCGAAGTGGCGAGCCCGATCTTCCC
CATCGGTGATGTCGGCGATATAGGCGCCAGCAACCGCACCTGTGGCGCCGGTGATGCCGGCCACGATGCG
TCCGGCGTAGAGGATCGAGATCTCGATCCCGCGAAATTAATACGACTCACTATAGGGGAATTGTGAGCGG
ATAACAATTCCCCTCTAGAAATAATTTTGTTTAACTTTAAGAAGGAGATATACATATGAAAATCGAAGAA
GGTAAACTGGTAATCTGGATTAACGGCGATAAAGGCTATAACGGTCTCGCTGAAGTCGGTAAGAAATTCG
AGAAAGATACCGGAATTAAAGTCACCGTTGAGCATCCGGATAAACTGGAAGAGAAATTCCCACAGGTTGC
GGCAACTGGCGATGGCCCTGACATTATCTTCTGGGCACACGACCGCTTTGGTGGCTACGCTCAATCTGGC
CTGTTGGCTGAAATCACCCCGGACAAAGCGTTCCAGGACAAGCTGTATCCGTTTACCTGGGATGCCGTAC
GTTACAACGGCAAGCTGATTGCTTACCCGATCGCTGTTGAAGCGTTATCGCTGATTTATAACAAAGATCT
GCTGCCGAACCCGCCAAAAACCTGGGAAGAGATCCCGGCGCTGGATAAAGAACTGAAAGCGAAAGGTAAG
AGCGCGCTGATGTTCAACCTGCAAGAACCGTACTTCACCTGGCCGCTGATTGCTGCTGACGGGGGTTATG
CGTTCAAGTATGAAAACGGCAAGTACGACATTAAAGACGTGGGCGTGGATAACGCTGGCGCGAAAGCGGG
TCTGACCTTCCTGGTTGACCTGATTAAAAACAAACACATGAATGCAGACACCGATTACTCCATCGCAGAA
GCTGCCTTTAATAAAGGCGAAACAGCGATGACCATCAACGGCCCGTGGGCATGGTCCAACATCGACACCA
GCAAAGTGAATTATGGTGTAACGGTACTGCCGACCTTCAAGGGTCAACCATCCAAACCGTTCGTTGGCGT
GCTGAGCGCAGGTATTAACGCCGCCAGTCCGAACAAAGAGCTGGCAAAAGAGTTCCTCGAAAACTATCTG
CTGACTGATGAAGGTCTGGAAGCGGTTAATAAAGACAAACCGCTGGGTGCCGTAGCGCTGAAGTCTTACG
AGGAAGAGTTGGTGAAAGATCCGCGTATTGCCGCCACTATGGAAAACGCCCAGAAAGGTGAAATCATGCC
GAACATCCCGCAGATGTCCGCTTTCTGGTATGCCGTGCGTACTGCGGTGATCAACGCCGCCAGCGGTCGT
CAGACTGTCGATGAAGCCCTGAAAGACGCGCAGACTAATTCGAGCTCGAACAACAACAACAATAACAATA
ACAACAACCTCGGAGAGACCGTGCGTTTCCAGTCTATGGTGAGCAAGGGCGAGGAGCTGTTCACCGGGGT
GGTGCCCATCCTGGTCGAGCTGGACGGCGACGTAAACGGCCACAAGTTCAGCGTGTCCGGCGAGGGCGAG
GGCGATGCCACCTACGGCAAGCTGACCCTGAAGTTCATCTGCACCACCGGCAAGCTGCCCGTGCCCTGGC
CCACCCTCGTGACCACCCTGACCTACGGCGTGCAGTGCTTCAGCCGCTACCCCGACCACATGAAGCAGCA
CGACTTCTTCAAGTCCGCCATGCCCGAAGGCTACGTCCAGGAGCGCACCATCTTCTTCAAGGACGACGGC
AACTACAAGACCCGCGCCGAGGTGAAGTTCGAGGGCGACACCCTGGTGAACCGCATCGAGCTGAAGGGCA
TCGACTTCAAGGAGGACGGCAACATCCTGGGGCACAAGCTGGAGTACAACTACAACAGCCACAACGTCTA
TATCATGGCCGACAAGCAGAAGAACGGCATCAAGGTGAACTTCAAGATCCGCCACAACATCGAGGACGGC
AGCGTGCAGCTCGCCGACCACTACCAGCAGAACACCCCCATCGGCGACGGCCCCGTGCTGCTGCCCGACA
ACCACTACCTGAGCACCCAGTCCAAGCTGAGCAAAGACCCCAACGAGAAGCGCGATCACATGGTCCTGCT
GGAGTTCGTGACCGCCGCCGGGATCACTCTCGGCATGGACGAGCTGTACAAGGGCGGCGGATCTGAGAAT
TTATATTTCCAGGGCGAATTCGGGAAGCTTATGGAATCCAATCAATCCAATAACGGTGGCTCGGGTAATG
CCGCTCTGAATCGTGGTGGCCGCTACGTGCCGCCGCATCTGCGTGGTGGCGATGGTGGTGCAGCAGCAGC
TGCATCTGCTGGCGGTGATGACCGTCGCGGCGGTGCGGGCGGTGGCGGTTATCGTCGCGGCGGTGGCAAT
AGTGGTGGCGGTGGCGGTGGCGGTTATGATCGTGGTTACAATGACAACCGTGATGACCGCGATAACCGTG
GCGGTTCCGGCGGTTACGGTCGTGATCGTAATTATGAAGACCGTGGTTACAACGGCGGTGGCGGTGGCGG
TGGCAATCGTGGCTATAACAATAACCGTGGTGGCGGTGGCGGTGGCTACAATCGCCAGGATCGTGGTGAC
GGTGGCAGCTCTAACTTTTCGCGCGGTGGCTATAATAACCGTGATGAAGGCAGCGACAACCGCGGTAGTG
GCCGTTCCTACAATAACGATCGTCGCGACAATGGTGGCGATGGCCTCGAGCACCACCACCACCACCACTG
AGATCCGGCTGCTAACAAAGCCCGAAAGGAAGCTGAGTTGGCTGCTGCCACCGCTGAGCAATAACTAGCA
TAACCCCTTGGGGCCTCTAAACGGGTCTTGAGGGGTTTTTTGCTGAAAGGAGGAACTATATCCGGAT
